Addgene plasmid #179047: pBBK63 pHomL-RPL18Bp-PDR16-Link-Neon(gfp)-SSA1t-HomR (AmpR)
Purpose: Vector containing a yeast integration cassette for RPL18B-driven expression of PDR16-Link-Neon(gfp), a marker for the lipid droplet
Depositing lab: Vincent Martin. Depositing organization: Concordia University. Publication: The MyLo CRISPR-Cas9 Toolkit: A Markerless Yeast Localization and Overexpression CRISPR-Cas9 Toolkit. Bean BDM, Whiteway M, Martin VJJ. G3 (Bethesda). 2022 Jun 16. pii: 6609175. doi: 10.1093/g3journal/jkac154. PubMed 35708612.
Backbone
  Vector backbone: pYTK089 (ColE1, AmpR)
  Vector type: Yeast Expression
Growth in bacteria
  Bacterial resistance: Ampicillin, 100 μg/mL
  Growth temperature: 37°C
  Growth strain: DH5alpha
  Copy number: High Copy
Gene/Insert
  Gene/Insert name: RPL18Bp-PDR16-Link-Neon(gfp)
  Species: S. cerevisiae (budding yeast)
  Cloning method: Restriction Enzyme; 5′ cloning site Unknown (unknown if destroyed); 3′ cloning site Unknown (unknown if destroyed)
Terms and licenses: Academic/Nonprofit Terms; Industry Terms: Not Available to Industry
Depositor comments: Part of the Markerless Yeast Localization and Overexpression (MyLO) CRISPR-Cas9 Toolkit. Vector cloned using BsaI Golden Gate cloning
How to cite: pBBK63 pHomL-RPL18Bp-PDR16-Link-Neon(gfp)-SSA1t-HomR (AmpR) was a gift from Vincent Martin (Addgene plasmid # 179047 ; http://n2t.net/addgene:179047 ; RRID:Addgene_179047)
