[The description below was written by a language model from this plasmid's Addgene catalogue record and pLannotate feature annotations shown in this document.]
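Description:
pBBK63 pHomL-RPL18Bp-PDR16-Link-Neon(gfp)-SSA1t-HomR (AmpR) is a 6.7 kb yeast integration vector from the Markerless Yeast Localization and Overexpression (MyLO) CRISPR-Cas9 toolkit. It was assembled by BsaI Golden Gate cloning on the pYTK089 backbone. In E. coli it is maintained at high copy through a ColE1/pUC-type origin and selected with ampicillin via the β-lactamase gene and its native promoter. No complete yeast selectable marker or complete yeast replication origin is annotated. This fits the markerless design, in which the cassette is meant to be inserted into the genome rather than carried episomally.

The payload is a single expression unit flanked by left and right homology arms (HomL and HomR). The S. cerevisiae RPL18B promoter drives the PDR16 coding sequence, which is joined through a short linker to the green/yellow fluorescent protein mNeonGreen, and according to the construct name the unit ends with the SSA1 terminator. The promoter, terminator and homology arms are named in the catalogue entry but were not annotated as such. The feature table instead shows short fragments of ARS1 and of the HIS3 promoter and coding sequence on either side of the cassette. These fragments probably lie within the homology arms, although the record does not identify the target locus.

Pdr16 (also called Sfh3) is a phosphatidylinositol transfer protein implicated in phospholipid and sterol regulation and in fatty acid release from lipid droplets. The fusion is intended as a fluorescent lipid droplet marker for localization studies in budding yeast, with the cassette serving as donor DNA for homology-directed repair at a Cas9-cut site.
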