Features (pLannotate 1.2.2; 10 found; start..end, strand, type, name):
      1..861     -  CDS            AmpR: β-lactamase; bla; confers resistance to ampicillin, carbenicillin, and related antibiotics
    862..966     -  promoter       AmpR promoter: bla
   1069..1657    +  rep_origin     ori: high-copy-number ColE1/pMB1/pBR322/pUC origin of replication
   2391..2510    +  rep_origin     ARS1 (fragment): S. cerevisiae autonomously replicating sequence ARS1/ARS416
   2515..2561    +  promoter       HIS3 promoter (fragment): S. cerevisiae HIS3
   2562..2624    +  CDS            HIS3 (fragment): imidazoleglycerol-phosphate dehydratase, required for histidine biosynthesis; S. cerevisiae HIS3; yeast auxotrophic marker
   3528..4580    +  CDS            PDR16: PDR16_YEAST - Also known as SFH3. Experimental evidence at protein level: Swiss-Prot protein existence level 1. Has phosphatidylinositol transfer activity. Involved in the regulation of the phospholipid composition of plasma- and endomembranes. Altering plasma membrane composition may provide a possible mechanism for multidrug resistance. Involved in the regulation of sterol biosynthesis. Contributes to efficient phospholipase D1 activation in the regulation of phospholipid turnover. Regulates the release of fatty acids from lipid droplets (PubMed:24403601). From Saccharomyces cerevisiae (stra
   4608..5315    +  CDS            mNeonGreen: mNeonGreen is a basic (constitutively fluorescent) green/yellow fluorescent protein published in 2013, derived from Branchiostoma lanceolatum. It is reported to be a very rapidly-maturing monomer with moderate acid sensitivity.
   6361..6387    +  rep_origin     ARS1 (fragment): S. cerevisiae autonomously replicating sequence ARS1/ARS416
   6484..6605    +  CDS            HIS3 (fragment): imidazoleglycerol-phosphate dehydratase, required for histidine biosynthesis; S. cerevisiae HIS3; yeast auxotrophic marker
>Addgene plasmid #179047 | pBBK63 pHomL-RPL18Bp-PDR16-Link-Neon(gfp)-SSA1t-HomR (AmpR) | addgene full sequence | sequence record 360841 | Addgene NGS Result
TTACCAATGCTTAATCAGTGAGGCACCTATCTCAGCGATCTGTCTATTTCGTTCATCCATAGTTGCCTGA
CTCCCCGTCGTGTAGATAACTACGATACGGGAGGGCTTACCATCTGGCCCCAGTGCTGCAATGATACCGC
GGGACCCACGCTCACCGGCTCCAGATTTATCAGCAATAAACCAGCCAGCCGGAAGGGCCGAGCGCAGAAG
TGGTCCTGCAACTTTATCCGCCTCCATCCAGTCTATTAATTGTTGCCGGGAAGCTAGAGTAAGTAGTTCG
CCAGTTAATAGTTTGCGCAACGTTGTTGCCATTGCTACAGGCATCGTGGTGTCACGCTCGTCGTTTGGTA
TGGCTTCATTCAGCTCCGGTTCCCAACGATCAAGGCGAGTTACATGATCCCCCATGTTGTGCAAAAAAGC
GGTTAGCTCCTTCGGTCCTCCGATCGTTGTCAGAAGTAAGTTGGCCGCAGTGTTATCACTCATGGTTATG
GCAGCACTGCATAATTCTCTTACTGTCATGCCATCCGTAAGATGCTTTTCTGTGACTGGTGAGTACTCAA
CCAAGTCATTCTGAGAATAGTGTATGCGGCGACCGAGTTGCTCTTGCCCGGCGTCAATACGGGATAATAC
CGCGCCACATAGCAGAACTTTAAAAGTGCTCATCATTGGAAAACGTTCTTCGGGGCGAAAACTCTCAAGG
ATCTTACCGCTGTTGAGATCCAGTTCGATGTAACCCACTCGTGCACCCAACTGATCTTCAGCATCTTTTA
CTTTCACCAGCGTTTCTGGGTGAGCAAAAACAGGAAGGCAAAATGCCGCAAAAAAGGGAATAAGGGCGAC
ACGGAAATGTTGAATACTCATACTCTTCCTTTTTCAATATTATTGAAGCATTTATCAGGGTTATTGTCTC
ATGAGCGGATACATATTTGAATGTATTTAGAAAAATAAACAAATAGGGGTTCCGCGCACATTTCCCCGAA
AAGTGCCACCTGTCATGACCAAAATCCCTTAACGTGAGTTTTCGTTCCACTGAGCGTCAGACCCCGTAGA
AAAGATCAAAGGATCTTCTTGAGATCCTTTTTTTCTGCGCGTAATCTGCTGCTTGCAAACAAAAAAACCA
CCGCTACCAGCGGTGGTTTGTTTGCCGGATCAAGAGCTACCAACTCTTTTTCCGAAGGTAACTGGCTTCA
GCAGAGCGCAGATACCAAATACTGTTCTTCTAGTGTAGCCGTAGTTAGGCCACCACTTCAAGAACTCTGT
AGCACCGCCTACATACCTCGCTCTGCTAATCCTGTTACCAGTGGCTGCTGCCAGTGGCGATAAGTCGTGT
CTTACCGGGTTGGACTCAAGACGATAGTTACCGGATAAGGCGCAGCGGTCGGGCTGAACGGGGGGTTCGT
GCACACAGCCCAGCTTGGAGCGAACGACCTACACCGAACTGAGATACCTACAGCGTGAGCTATGAGAAAG
CGCCACGCTTCCCGAAGGGAGAAAGGCGGACAGGTATCCGGTAAGCGGCAGGGTCGGAACAGGAGAGCGC
ACGAGGGAGCTTCCAGGGGGAAACGCCTGGTATCTTTATAGTCCTGTCGGGTTTCGCCACCTCTGACTTG
AGCGTCGATTTTTGTGATGCTCGTCAGGGGGGCGGAGCCTATGGAAAAACGCCAGCAACGCGGCCTTTTT
ACGGTTCCTGGCCTTTTGCTGGCCTTTTGCTCACATGTTCTTTCCTGCGTTATCCCCTGATTCTGTGGAT
AACCGTGCGGCCGCCAATGTTATCTATTGGCAGATGTTCATACGGGGCTTTCAAATATTGATGAAATTAT
GTGATGTTTAGAAGAAGATTCGAACTGTTTTCAGTAGATTTGGTAACTGTGCAACCATAACTCATGCCCC
CTATTTATCGGCATTGAGATTGTAAAGGAAGTAAAACGCATTTTTGCAGATCTGTTCTCTTATGTATTTT
TAATCGTCCTTGTATGGAAGTATCAAAGGGGACGTTCTTCACCTCCTTGGAAAACGCAAACTTTCTTTTT
GCCTATCACAGTATCTTATCGAGCTAACTATTTTCGACACACATGAAAAAGCAGAAATATTAACGAAAAA
GAAAAGAAAGACCATGTCATGTACGGGCAATCAGAATATGCAAGATGAGCGGGAACGGGCGAAATGTGCA
CGCGCACAACTTACGAAACGCGGATGAGTCACTGACAGCCACCGCAGAGGTTCTGACTCCTACTGAGCTC
TATTGGAGGTGGCAGAACCGGTAATCCCACAGTGAGCAACTTGACAAACCAACAGATATAGGCTGTGTCT
TAAAATATACCATCCAATACCTTGATGAACTTTTCAAAGATGACTAAAATAAGTGAAATTTCAACATTAA
CTTCGAGCTGTAAACACAGTGGTTTCTTTGCATAAACACCATCAGCCTCAAGTCGTCAAGTAAAGATTTC
GTGTTCATGCAGATAGATAACAATCTATATGTTGATAATTAGCGTTGCCTCATCAATGCGTACACGAAGA
ATATACTAAAAAATGAGCAGGCAAGATAAACGAAGGCAAAGATGACAGAGCAGAAAGCCCTAGTAAAGCG
TATTACAAATGAAACCAAGATTCAGATTGCGATCCCTGAATTCGCATCTAGATGGTAGAGCCACAAACAG
CCGGTACAAGCAACGATCTCCAGGACCATCTGAATCATGCGCGGATGACACGAACTCACGACGGCGATCA
CAGACATTAACCCACAGTACAGACACTGCGACAACGTGGCAATTCGTCGCAATACCGTCTCACTGAACTG
GCCGATAATTGCAGACGAACGAAGAGGATGTCCAATATTTTTTTTAAGGAATAAGGATACTTCAAGACTA
GATTCCCCCCTGCATTCCCATCAGAACCGTAAACCTTGGCGCTTTCCTTGGGAAGTATTCAAGAAGTGCC
TTGTCCGGTTTCTGTGGCTCACAAACCAGCGCGCCCGATATGGCTTTCTTTTCACTTATGAATGTACCAG
TACGGGACAATTAGAACGCTCCTGTAACAATCTCTTTGCAAATGTGGGGTTACATTCTAACCATGTCACA
CTGCTGACGAAATTCAAAGTAAAAAAAAATGGGACCACGTCTTGAGAACGATAGATTTTCTTTATTTTAC
ATTGAACAGTCGTTGTCTCAGCGCGCTTTATGTTTTCATTCATACTTCATATTATAAAATAACAAAAGAA
GAATTTCATATTCACGCCCAAGAAATCAGGCTGCTTTCCAAATGCAATTGACACTTCATTAGCCATCACA
CAAAACTCTTTCTTGCTGGAGCTTCTTTTAAAAAAGACCTCAGTACACCAAACACGTTACCCGACCTCGT
TATTTTACGACAACTATGATAAAATTCTGAAGAAAAAATAAAAAAATTTTCATACTTCTTGCTTTTATTT
AAACCATTGAATGATTTCTTTTGAACAAAACTACCTGTTTCACCAAAGGAAATAGAAAGAAAAAATCAAT
TAGAAGAAAACAAAAAACAAAAGATCTATGTTCAAGAGATTTAGCAAAAAGAAGGAGGCTCCAGAAGACC
CAAAAAATTTGATTAATATTGATAAGCCTATCAAAGAACTTCCTGCTTCGATAGCTATTCCAAAAGAAAA
ACCACTTACAGGTGAGCAACAAAAAATGTATGACGAAGTGCTAAAACATTTCAGTAACCCTGACTTGAAG
GTTTATACAAGTGAAAAAAATAAGTCGGAGGATGATCTTAAACCCTTAGAGGAAGAAGAAAAGGCATGGT
TGACAAGAGAATGTTTTTTACGTTACCTAAGGGCTACTAAATGGGTGCTAAAAGACTGTATCGATAGAAT
CACCATGACTCTAGCGTGGAGAAGAGAATTCGGTATTAGTCATTTAGGTGAAGAGCATGGTGATAAAATA
ACTGCTGACTTGGTGGCCGTCGAGAACGAATCAGGTAAGCAGGTGATTTTGGGTTACGAAAACGATGCTA
GACCTATCTTATATTTGAAACCGGGCAGACAAAATACAAAGACTTCTCACAGACAGGTACAGCACTTGGT
CTTCATGTTGGAAAGAGTTATCGATTTTATGCCAGCTGGTCAAGACTCTCTAGCTTTGCTAATAGACTTT
AAAGATTACCCTGATGTTCCTAAAGTACCTGGCAATAGTAAAATCCCACCTATTGGTGTAGGGAAAGAAG
TGCTGCATATTCTACAAACTCATTATCCAGAAAGACTAGGAAAAGCACTTTTGACGAATATTCCTTGGTT
AGCATGGACTTTCTTGAAGTTAATTCACCCTTTTATTGACCCACTGACCCGTGAAAAGCTAGTTTTTGAT
GAACCATTTGTTAAATATGTCCCTAAGAACGAACTAGATTCGTTGTATGGTGGTGATCTGAAATTCAAGT
ACAATCATGATGTTTATTGGCCAGCTCTGGTGGAAACCGCGCGTGAAAAAAGAGATCATTATTTTAAGAG
GTTTCAAAGCTTCGGTGGTATTGTAGGTTTAAGTGAGGTTGATTTAAGAGGTACTCATGAAAAACTTCTT
TACCCAGTAAAATCGGAAAGCAGTACCGTGGGATCCGGTCCTTCTGGCCCAACTGGCATGGTTTCTAAGG
GTGAAGAAGATAACATGGCTTCTTTGCCAGCCACCCACGAGTTGCACATCTTCGGTTCCATTAACGGTGT
CGACTTCGATATGGTCGGTCAAGGTACCGGTAACCCAAACGACGGTTACGAAGAATTGAACTTGAAGTCT
ACCAAGGGCGACTTGCAGTTCTCCCCTTGGATTTTGGTTCCACACATCGGTTACGGTTTCCACCAATACT
TGCCATACCCAGACGGTATGTCCCCATTCCAAGCCGCCATGGTTGACGGTTCTGGTTACCAAGTCCACAG
AACCATGCAATTCGAAGATGGTGCTTCCTTGACCGTGAACTACAGATACACCTACGAAGGTTCTCACATC
AAGGGCGAAGCCCAAGTTAAGGGTACCGGTTTCCCTGCTGACGGTCCAGTCATGACTAACTCCTTGACCG
CTGCTGACTGGTGTCGTTCCAAGAAAACCTACCCAAACGATAAGACCATCATTTCCACTTTCAAGTGGTC
CTACACCACCGGTAACGGCAAGAGATACCGCTCTACCGCTCGTACCACCTACACCTTCGCCAAGCCAATG
GCTGCCAACTACTTGAAGAACCAGCCTATGTACGTTTTCCGTAAGACCGAGCTGAAGCATTCCAAGACTG
AATTGAACTTCAAGGAATGGCAAAAGGCTTTCACCGACGTCATGGGTATGGACGAATTGTACAAGTAACT
CGAGTGGCGCCAATTGGTGCGGCAATTGATAATAACGAAAATGTCTTTTAATGATCTGGGTATAATGAGG
AATTTTCCGAACGTTTTTACTTTATATATATATATACATGTAACATATATTCTATACGCTATAGAGAAAG
GAAATTTTTCAATTAAAAAAAAAATAGAGAAAGAGTTTCACTTCTTGATTATCGCTAACACTAATGGTTG
AAGTACTGCTACTTTAATTTTATGCTGCCAATGAGACGACGGGGTCATCACGGCTCATCATGCGCCAAAC
AAATGTGTGCAATACACGCTCGGATGACTGCATGATGACCGCACTGACTGGGGACAGCAGATCCACCTAA
GCCTGTGAGAGAAGCAGACACCCGACAGATCAAGGCAGTTAACTAGTGCACTGCAGTACAAATCGTCCCC
AACAAAAGTGGGCTCTCAAAATTCATCACATTTAAATGCATATAGGAAGAGCAACAGTTGGTTTGCATCT
GATGTTCCTTAAAGATTTCGACATAATGTGCGAAGTAGATCCCTTCAGCACTGTACTTGTTTTTGCGACT
AGATTGTAAATCATTCTTTATTTAATCTCTTTCTTTAACTACTGCTTAAAGTATAATTTGGTCCGTAGTT
TAATAACTATACTAAGCGAACGCTCTCTCGAAATTTTTCTTAACGCGTCCTTGTACTGCGTCTAACGCTT
TTGCCACTTGGATTTCTATTATAGGAAATAGTCTCACTTACTGGGCGACGAATTTTCGCGTTTTGATGAA
GCACAGGAAGAATTTCTTTATGCTCAGAAGTTTGACAGCAAGCAAGTTCATCATTCGAACTAGCCTTATT
GTTTTAGTTCAGTGACAGCGAACTGCCGTACTCGATGCTTTATTTCTCACGGTAGAGCGGAAGAACAGAT
AGATCCCTACATATTGCTACCACTTCTATTACACAATAGTTTCAATAGCTTGCAGCGTAGCTAAACTCTA
AAATTTATCTAAATCACTCATATAAACCGAACCCTTCCCCTTCCGCTTATAGTACAGCTGATGCTCCTTC
ACTATTTTAACATGTGGAATTCTTGAAAGAATGAAATCGCCATGCCAAGCCATCACACGGTCTTTTATGC
AATTGATTGACCGCCTGCAACACATAGGCAGTAAAATTTTTACAAGCAGTAGCAGAACAGGCCACACAAT
CGCAAGTGATTAACGTCCACACAGGTATAGGGTTTCTGGACCATATGATACATGCTCTGGCCAAGCATTC
CGGCTGGTCGCTAATCGTTGAGTGCCGAGCGGCCGCGATTATCAAAAAGGATCTTCACCTAGATCCTTTT
AAATTAAAAATGAAGTTTTAAATCAATCTAAAGTATATATGAGTAAACTTGGTCTGACAG
